>Addgene plasmid #171613 | pET28a-SUMO-AsCas12f-2NLS | addgene full sequence | sequence record 341508 | Addgene NGS Result
CGGCGATATAGGCGCCAGCAACCGCACCTGTGGCGCCGGTGATGCCGGCCACGATGCGTCCGGCGTAGAG
GATCGAGATCTCGATCCCGCGAAATTAATACGACTCACTATAGGGGAATTGTGAGCGGATAACAATTCCC
CTCTAGAAATAATTTTGTTTAACTTTAAGAAGGAGATATACCATGGGCAGCAGCCATCATCATCATCATC
ACAGCAGCGGCCTGGTGCCGCGCGGCAGCATGTCGGACTCAGAAGTCAATCAAGAAGCTAAGCCAGAGGT
CAAGCCAGAAGTCAAGCCTGAGACTCACATCAATTTAAAGGTGTCCGATGGATCTTCAGAGATCTTCTTC
AAGATCAAAAAGACCACTCCTTTAAGAAGGCTGATGGAAGCGTTCGCTAAAAGACAGGGGAAGGAAATGG
ACTCCTTAAGATTCTTGTACGACGGTATTAGAATTCAAGCTGATCAGACCCCTGAAGATTTGGACATGGA
GGATAACGATATTATTGAGGCTCACAGAGAAAAGATTGGTGGTCATAGTAGTCTTGAAGTCCTCTTTCAG
GGACCCAAGAAGAAGAGGAAAGTCATGATCAAAGTTTACCGTTATGAAATCGTTAAACCGCTGGACCTGG
ATTGGAAAGAATTCGGCACCATCCTGCGTCAGCTGCAGCAGGAAACCCGCTTCGCGCTGAACAAAGCAAC
CCAGCTGGCGTGGGAATGGATGGGTTTCAGCTCTGATTACAAAGACAACCATGGCGAATACCCGAAAAGC
AAAGACATCCTGGGCTACACCAACGTTCACGGTTACGCATACCACACCATCAAAACCAAAGCTTATCGTC
TGAACAGCGGCAACCTGAGCCAGACCATCAAACGTGCGACCGATCGCTTCAAAGCGTACCAGAAAGAAAT
CCTGCGTGGTGACATGTCCATCCCGTCTTACAAACGTGATATCCCGCTGGATCTGATCAAAGAAAACATC
AGCGTTAACCGTATGAACCACGGTGATTATATCGCTTCCCTGTCCCTGCTGTCTAACCCGGCGAAACAGG
AAATGAACGTTAAACGTAAAATCTCCGTGATTATCATCGTTCGTGGCGCGGGTAAAACCATCATGGATCG
CATCCTGAGCGGCGAATACCAGGTGAGCGCGAGCCAGATCATCCACGACGACCGTAAAAACAAATGGTAC
CTGAACATCTCTTATGATTTCGAACCGCAGACCCGTGTTCTGGATCTGAACAAAATCATGGGCATCGATC
TGGGTGTTGCGGTGGCGGTGTACATGGCGTTCCAGCACACCCCGGCGCGCTACAAACTGGAAGGCGGTGA
AATCGAAAACTTCCGTCGTCAGGTGGAGTCTCGTCGCATCTCCATGCTGCGCCAGGGTAAATACGCGGGT
GGTGCTCGTGGCGGTCACGGCCGTGATAAACGTATCAAACCGATCGAACAGCTGCGTGACAAAATCGCTA
ACTTCCGCGATACCACTAACCACCGTTACTCTCGTTACATCGTTGATATGGCTATCAAAGAAGGTTGCGG
TACCATTCAGATGGAAGATCTGACCAACATCCGTGATATCGGCTCTCGTTTCCTGCAGAACTGGACCTAC
TACGATCTGCAGCAGAAAATCATCTACAAAGCGGAAGAAGCGGGCATCAAAGTTATCAAAATTGATCCGC
AGTACACCAGCCAGCGTTGCAGCGAATGCGGCAACATCGATTCCGGTAACCGTATCGGTCAGGCGATCTT
CAAATGCCGTGCTTGCGGCTACGAAGCGAACGCGGACTACAACGCAGCTCGTAACATCGCGATCCCGAAC
ATCGATAAAATCATCGCGGAAAGCATCAAATCTGGTGGTTCTCCCAAGAAGAAGAGGAAAGTCTAAGCTT
AAGAATTCGAGCTCCGTCGACAAGCTTGCGGCCGCACTCGAGCACCACCACCACCACCACTGAGATCCGG
CTGCTAACAAAGCCCGAAAGGAAGCTGAGTTGGCTGCTGCCACCGCTGAGCAATAACTAGCATAACCCCT
TGGGGCCTCTAAACGGGTCTTGAGGGGTTTTTTGCTGAAAGGAGGAACTATATCCGGATTGGCGAATGGG
[124 nt withheld, positions 2101-2224]
C
[91 nt withheld, positions 2226-2316]
A
[49 nt withheld, positions 2318-2366]
CCTTTGACGTTGGAGTCCACGTTCTTT
[37 nt withheld, positions 2394-2430]
ACCCTATCTCGGTCTATTCTTTTGATTTATAAGGGATTTTGCCGATTTCGGCCTATTGGTTAAAAAATGA
GCTGATTTAACAAAAATTTAACGCGAATTTTAACAAAATATTAACGCTTACAATTTAGGTGGCACTTTTC
GGGGAAATGTGCGCGGAACCCCTATTTGTTTATTTTTCTAAATACATTCAAATATGTATCCGCTCATGAA
TTAATTCTTAGAAAAACTCATCGAGCATCAAATGAAACTGCAATTTATTCATATCAGGATTATCAATACC
ATATTTTTGAAAAAGCCGTTTCTGTAATGAAGGAGAAAACTCACCGAGGCAGTTCCATAGGATGGCAAGA
TCCTGGTATCGGTCTGCGATTCCGACTCGTCCAACATCAATACAACCTATTAATTTCCCCTCGTCAAAAA
TAAGGTTATCAAGTGAGAAATCACCATGAGTGACGACTGAATCCGGTGAGAATGGCAAAAGTTTATGCAT
TTCTTTCCAGACTTGTTCAACAGGCCAGCCATTACGCTCGTCATCAAAATCACTCGCATCAACCAAACCG
TTATTCATTCGTGATTGCGCCTGAGCGAGACGAAATACGCGATCGCTGTTAAAAGGACAATTACAAACAG
GAATCGAATGCAACCGGCGCAGGAACACTGCCAGCGCATCAACAATATTTTCACCTGAATCAGGATATTC
TTCTAATACCTGGAATGCTGTTTTCCCGGGGATCGCAGTGGTGAGTAACCATGCATCATCAGGAGTACGG
ATAAAATGCTTGATGGTCGGAAGAGGCATAAATTCCGTCAGCCAGTTTAGTCTGACCATCTCATCTGTAA
CATCATTGGCAACGCTACCTTTGCCATGTTTCAGAAACAACTCTGGCGCATCGGGCTTCCCATACAATCG
ATAGATTGTCGCACCTGATTGCCCGACATTATCGCGAGCCCATTTATACCCATATAAATCAGCATCCATG
TTGGAATTTAATCGCGGCCTAGAGCAAGACGTTTCCCGTTGAATATGGCTCATAACACCCCTTGTATTAC
TGTTTATGTAAGCAGACAGTTTTATTGTTCATGACCAAAATCCCTTAACGTGAGTTTTCGTTCCACTGAG
CGTCAGACCCCGTAGAAAAGATCAAAGGATCTTCTTGAGATCCTTTTTTTCTGCGCGTAATCTGCTGCTT
GCAAACAAAAAAACCACCGCTACCAGCGGTGGTTTGTTTGCCGGATCAAGAGCTACCAACTCTTTTTCCG
AAGGTAACTGGCTTCAGCAGAGCGCAGATACCAAATACTGTCCTTCTAGTGTAGCCGTAGTTAGGCCACC
ACTTCAAGAACTCTGTAGCACCGCCTACATACCTCGCTCTGCTAATCCTGTTACCAGTGGCTGCTGCCAG
TGGCGATAAGTCGTGTCTTACCGGGTTGGACTCAAGACGATAGTTACCGGATAAGGCGCAGCGGTCGGGC
TGAACGGGGGGTTCGTGCACACAGCCCAGCTTGGAGCGAACGACCTACACCGAACTGAGATACCTACAGC
GTGAGCTATGAGAAAGCGCCACGCTTCCCGAAGGGAGAAAGGCGGACAGGTATCCGGTAAGCGGCAGGGT
CGGAACAGGAGAGCGCACGAGGGAGCTTCCAGGGGGAAACGCCTGGTATCTTTATAGTCCTGTCGGGTTT
CGCCACCTCTGACTTGAGCGTCGATTTTTGTGATGCTCGTCAGGGGGGCGGAGCCTATGGAAAAACGCCA
GCAACGCGGCCTTTTTACGGTTCCTGGCCTTTTGCTGGCCTTTTGCTCACATGTTCTTTCCTGCGTTATC
CCCTGATTCTGTGGATAACCGTATTACCGCCTTTGAGTGAGCTGATACCGCTCGCCGCAGCCGAACGACC
GAGCGCAGCGAGTCAGTGAGCGAGGAAGCGGAAGAGCGCCTGATGCGGTATTTTCTCCTTACGCATCTGT
GCGGTATTTCACACCGCAATGGTGCACTCTCAGTACAATCTGCTCTGATGCCGCATAGTTAAGCCAGTAT
ACACTCCGCTATCGCTACGTGACTGGGTCATGGCTGCGCCCCGACACCCGCCAACACCCGCTGACGCGCC
CTGACGGGCTTGTCTGCTCCCGGCATCCGCTTACAGACAAGCTGTGACCGTCTCCGGGAGCTGCATGTGT
CAGAGGTTTTCACCGTCATCACCGAAACGCGCGAGGCAGCTGCGGTAAAGCTCATCAGCGTGGTCGTGAA
GCGATTCACAGATGTCTGCCTGTTCATCCGCGTCCAGCTCGTTGAGTTTCTCCAGAAGCGTTAATGTCTG
GCTTCTGATAAAGCGGGCCATGTTAAGGGCGGTTTTTTCCTGTTTGGTCACTGATGCCTCCGTGTAAGGG
GGATTTCTGTTCATGGGGGTAATGATACCGATGAAACGAGAGAGGATGCTCACGATACGGGTTACTGATG
ATGAACATGCCCGGTTACTGGAACGTTGTGAGGGTAAACAACTGGCGGTATGGATGCGGCGGGACCAGAG
AAAAATCACTCAGGGTCAATGCCAGCGCTTCGTTAATACAGATGTAGGTGTTCCACAGGGTAGCCAGCAG
CATCCTGCGATGCAGATCCGGAACATAATGGTGCAGGGCGCTGACTTCCGCGTTTCCAGACTTTACGAAA
CACGGAAACCGAAGACCATTCATGTTGTTGCTCAGGTCGCAGACGTTTTGCAGCAGCAGTCGCTTCACGT
TCGCTCGCGTATCGGTGATTCATTCTGCTAACCAGTAAGGCAACCCCGCCAGCCTAGCCGGGTCCTCAAC
GACAGGAGCACGATCATGCGCACCCGTGGGGCCGCCATGCCGGCGATAATGGCCTGCTTCTCGCCGAAAC
GTTTGGTGGCGGGACCAGTGACGAAGGCTTGAGCGAGGGCGTGCAAGATTCCGAATACCGCAAGCGACAG
GCCGATCATCGTCGCGCTCCAGCGAAAGCGGTCCTCGCCGAAAATGACCCAGAGCGCTGCCGGCACCTGT
CCTACGAGTTGCATGATAAAGAAGACAGTCATAAGTGCGGCGACGATAGTCATGCCCCGCGCCCACCGGA
AGGAGCTGACTGGGTTGAAGGCTCTCAAGGGCATCGGTCGAGATCCCGGTGCCTAATGAGTGAGCTAACT
TACATTAATTGCGTTGCGCTCACTGCCCGCTTTCCAGTCGGGAAACCTGTCGTGCCAGCTGCATTAATGA
ATCGGCCAACGCGCGGGGAGAGGCGGTTTGCGTATTGGGCGCCAGGGTGGTTTTTCTTTTCACCAGTGAG
ACGGGCAACAGCTGATTGCCCTTCACCGCCTGGCCCTGAGAGAGTTGCAGCAAGCGGTCCACGCTGGTTT
GCCCCAGCAGGCGAAAATCCTGTTTGATGGTGGTTAACGGCGGGATATAACATGAGCTGTCTTCGGTATC
GTCGTATCCCACTACCGAGATATCCGCACCAACGCGCAGCCCGGACTCGGTAATGGCGCGCATTGCGCCC
AGCGCCATCTGATCGTTGGCAACCAGCATCGCAGTGGGAACGATGCCCTCATTCAGCATTTGCATGGTTT
GTTGAAAACCGGACATGGCACTCCAGTCGCCTTCCCGTTCCGCTATCGGCTGAATTTGATTGCGAGTGAG
ATATTTATGCCAGCCAGCCAGACGCAGACGCGCCGAGACAGAACTTAATGGGCCCGCTAACAGCGCGATT
TGCTGGTGACCCAATGCGACCAGATGCTCCACGCCCAGTCGCGTACCGTCTTCATGGGAGAAAATAATAC
TGTTGATGGGTGTCTGGTCAGAGACATCAAGAAATAACGCCGGAACATTAGTGCAGGCAGCTTCCACAGC
AATGGCATCCTGGTCATCCAGCGGATAGTTAATGATCAGCCCACTGACGCGTTGCGCGAGAAGATTGTGC
ACCGCCGCTTTACAGGCTTCGACGCCGCTTCGTTCTACCATCGACACCACCACGCTGGCACCCAGTTGAT
CGGCGCGAGATTTAATCGCCGCGACAATTTGCGACGGCGCGTGCAGGGCCAGACTGGAGGTGGCAACGCC
AATCAGCAACGACTGTTTGCCCGCCAGTTGTTGTGCCACGCGGTTGGGAATGTAATTCAGCTCCGCCATC
GCCGCTTCCACTTTTTCCCGCGTTTTCGCAGAAACGTGGCTGGCCTGGTTCACCACGCGGGAAACGGTCT
GATAAGAGACACCGGCATACTCTGCGACATCGTATAACGTTACTGGTTTCACATTCACCACCCTGAATTG
ACTCTCTTCCGGGCGCTATCATGCCATACCGCGAAAGGTTTTGCGCCATTCGATGGTGTCCGGGATCTCG
ACGCTCTCCCTTATGCGACTCCTGCATTAGGAAGCAGCCCAGTAGTAGGTTGAGGCCGTTGAGCACCGCC
GCCGCAAGGAATGGTGCATGCAAGGAGATGGCGCCCAACAGTCCCCCGGCCACGGGGCCTGCCACCATAC
CCACGCCGAAACAAGCGCTCATGAGCCCGAAGTGGCGAGCCCGATCTTCCCCATCGGTGATGT
Features (pLannotate 1.2.2; 22 found; start..end, strand, type, name):
     96..114     +  promoter       T7 promoter: promoter for bacteriophage T7 RNA polymerase
    115..139     +  protein_bind   lac operator: The lac repressor binds to the lac operator to inhibit transcription in E. coli. This inhibition can be relieved by adding lactose or isopropyl-β-D-thiogalactopyranoside (IPTG). lac repressor encoded by lacI
    154..176     +  RBS            RBS: efficient ribosome binding site from bacteriophage T7 gene 10 (Olins and Rangwala, 1989)
    195..211     +  CDS            capTEV™ (fragment): composite tag for in vivo biotinylation, TEV protease cleavage, and 6xHis tagging
    222..239     +  CDS            thrombin site: thrombin recognition and cleavage site
    240..533     +  CDS            SUMO: cleavable ubiquitin-like protein tag; S. cerevisiae SMT3 (truncated)
    543..566     +  CDS            HRV 3C site: recognition and cleavage site for human rhinovirus 3C and PreScission proteases
   1933..1950    +  CDS            9xHis (fragment): 9xHis affinity tag
   1960..2009    +  CDS            SET1 (fragment): solubility-enhancement tag derived from T7 phage gene 10B
   2017..2064    +  terminator     T7 terminator: transcription terminator for bacteriophage T7 RNA polymerase
   2101..2529    +  rep_origin     f1 ori (sequence partly withheld): f1 bacteriophage origin of replication; arrow indicates direction of (+) strand synthesis
   2582..2639    +  promoter       AmpR promoter (fragment): bla
   2648..3463    -  CDS            KanR: aminoglycoside phosphotransferase; aph(3')-Ia; confers resistance to kanamycin in bacteria or G418 (Geneticin®) in eukaryotes
   3585..4173    +  rep_origin     ori: high-copy-number ColE1/pMB1/pBR322/pUC origin of replication
   4359..4498    -  misc_feature   bom: basis of mobility region from pBR322
   4600..4791    -  CDS            rop: Rop protein, which maintains plasmids at low copy number; rop
   4808..5188    +  CDS            YPB1_ECOLX: Protein predicted: Swiss-Prot protein existence level 4. From Escherichia coli.
   5260..5551    -  CDS            TcR (fragment): tetracycline efflux protein; tet; confers resistance to tetracycline
   5566..5587    -  protein_bind   CAP binding site: CAP binding activates transcription in the presence of cAMP. E. coli catabolite activator protein
   5600..6682    -  CDS            lacI: lac repressor; lacI; The lac repressor binds to the lac operator to inhibit transcription in E. coli. This inhibition can be relieved by adding lactose or isopropyl-β-D-thiogalactopyranoside (IPTG).
   6683..6760    -  promoter       lacI promoter: lacI
   6768..74      -  CDS            TcR (fragment) (across the origin): tetracycline efflux protein; tet; confers resistance to tetracycline
