[The description below was written by a language model from this plasmid's Addgene catalogue record and pLannotate feature annotations shown in this document.]
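Description:
pET28a-SUMO-AsCas12f-2NLS is a bacterial expression plasmid of about 7 kb, built on a pET28a-type framework, for producing the miniature CRISPR nuclease AsCas12f1 (also called Cas12U3) as recombinant protein in E. coli. It replicates from a ColE1/pBR322-type origin accompanied by the bom region and the rop gene. Rop holds copy number down, consistent with the low-copy listing. Selection is by kanamycin through the aph(3')-Ia gene. An f1 phage origin is also present, and short tetracycline-resistance fragments appear to be non-functional backbone remnants.

Expression is driven by a T7 promoter followed by a lac operator and the T7 gene 10 ribosome binding site. The plasmid-borne lacI gene supplies the repressor, so transcription is IPTG-inducible in hosts that provide T7 RNA polymerase, and it ends at the T7 terminator. The annotated reading frame begins with a short tag fragment that probably corresponds to a His tag, followed by a thrombin site, a truncated yeast SMT3 SUMO domain and an HRV 3C (PreScission) protease site. These elements can aid solubility and affinity purification and allow the N-terminal fusion partner to be removed.

The roughly 1.4 kb stretch downstream of the 3C site is not annotated in the feature table. From its position and the catalogue entry, it should hold the AsCas12f1 coding sequence flanked by nuclear localization signals, which was inserted by Gibson assembly. A His-tag fragment is annotated just after this region, but the record does not show whether it is translated in frame. The stated purpose is heterologous production of NLS-tagged nuclease for assembly with guide RNA into ribonucleoprotein complexes for genome editing. The source species is recorded only as "Other".
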