Addgene plasmid #171613: pET28a-SUMO-AsCas12f-2NLS
Purpose: NLS-AsCas12f1-NLS heterologous expression plasmid for RNP
Depositing lab: Quanjiang Ji. Depositing organization: ShanghaiTech University. Publication: Programmed genome editing by a miniature CRISPR-Cas12f nuclease. Wu Z, Zhang Y, Yu H, Pan D, Wang Y, Wang Y, Li F, Liu C, Nan H, Chen W, Ji Q. Nat Chem Biol. 2021 Sep 2. pii: 10.1038/s41589-021-00868-6. doi: 10.1038/s41589-021-00868-6. PubMed 34475565.
Backbone
  Vector backbone: ColE1
  Vector type: Bacterial Expression
Growth in bacteria
  Bacterial resistance: Kanamycin, 50 μg/mL
  Growth temperature: 37°C
  Growth strain: DH5alpha
  Copy number: Low Copy
Gene/Insert
  Gene/Insert name: NLS-AsCas12f1-NLS (alt name: Cas12U3)
  Species: Other
  Cloning method: Gibson Cloning
Terms and licenses: Academic/Nonprofit Terms; Industry Terms: Not Available to Industry
How to cite: pET28a-SUMO-AsCas12f-2NLS was a gift from Quanjiang Ji (Addgene plasmid # 171613 ; http://n2t.net/addgene:171613 ; RRID:Addgene_171613)
